>Addgene plasmid #200066 | pHygG2 | addgene full sequence | sequence record 393495 | Addgene NGS Result
ATCCCGCTTTCCAGTCGGGAAACCTGTCGTGCCAGCTGCATTAATGAATCGGCCAACGCGCGGGGAGAGG
CGGTTTGCGTATTGGGCGAATTCCGCTTCCTCGCTCACTGACTCGCTGCGCTCGGTCGTTCGGCTGCGGC
GAGCGGTATCAGCTCACTCAAAGGCGGTAATACGGTTATCCACAGAATCAGGGGATAACGCAGGAAAGAA
CATGTGAGCAAAAGGCCAGCAAAAGGCCAGGAACCGTAAAAAGGCCGCGTTGCTGGCGTTTTTCCATAGG
CTCCGCCCCCCTGACGAGCATCACAAAAATCGACGCTCAAGTCAGAGGTGGCGAAACCCGACAGGACTAT
AAAGATACCAGGCGTTTCCCCCTGGAAGCTCCCTCGTGCGCTCTCCTGTTCCGACCCTGCCGCTTACCGG
ATACCTGTCCGCCTTTCTCCCTTCGGGAAGCGTGGCGCTTTCTCATAGCTCACGCTGTAGGTATCTCAGT
TCGGTGTAGGTCGTTCGCTCCAAGCTGGGCTGTGTGCACGAACCCCCCATTCAGCCCGACCGCTGCGCCT
TATCCGGTAACTATCGTCTTGAGTCCAACCCGGTAAGACACGACTTATCGCCACTGGCAGCAGCCACTGG
TAACAGGATTAGCAGAGCGAGGTATGTAGGCGGTGCTACAGAGTTCTTGAAGTGGTGGCCTAACTACGGC
TACACTAGAAGAACAGTATTTGGTATCTGCGCTCTGCTGAAGCCAGTTACCTTCGGAAAAAGAGTTGGTA
GCTCTTGATCCGGCAAACAAACCACCGCTGGTAGCGGTGGTTTTTTTGTTTGCAAGCAGCAGATTACGCG
CAGAAAAAAAGGATCTCAAGAAGATCCTTTGATCTTTTCTACGGGGTCTGACGCTCAGTGGAACGAAAAC
TCACGTTAAGGGATTTTGGTCATGAGATTATCAAAAAGGATCTTCACCTAGATCCTTTTAAATTAAAAAT
GAAGTTTTAAATCAATCTAAAGTATATATGAGTAAACTTGGTCTGACAGTTACCAATGCTTAATCAGTGA
GGCACCTATCTCAGCGATCTGTCTATTTCGTTCATCCATAGTTGCCTGACTCCCCGTCGTGTAGATAACT
ACGATACGGGAGGGCTTACCATCTGGCCCCAGTGCTGCAATGATACCGCGAGATCCACGCTCACCGGCTC
CAGATTTATCAGCAATAAACCAGCCAGCCGGAAGGGCCGAGCGCAGAAGTGGTCCTGCAACTTTATCCGC
CTCCATCCAGTCTATTAATTGTTGCCGGGAAGCTAGAGTAAGTAGTTCGCCAGTTAATAGTTTGCGCAAC
GTTGTTGCCATTGCTACAGGCATCGTGGTGTCACGCTCGTCGTTTGGTATGGCTTCATTCAGCTCCGGTT
CCCAACGATCAAGGCGAGTTACATGATCCCCCATGTTGTGCAAAAAAGCGGTTAGCTCCTTCGGTCCTCC
GATCGTTGTCAGAAGTAAGTTGGCCGCAGTGTTATCACTCATGGTTATGGCAGCACTGCATAATTCTCTT
ACTGTCATGCCATCCGTAAGATGCTTTTCTGTGACTGGTGAGTACTCAACCAAGTCATTCTGAGAATAGT
GTATGCGGCGACCGAGTTGCTCTTGCCCGGCGTCAATACGGGATAATACCGCGCCACATAGCAGAACTTT
AAAAGTGCTCATCATTGGAAAACGTTCTTCGGGGCGAAAACTCTCAAGGATCTTACCGCTGTTGAGATCC
AGTTCGATGTAACCCACTCGTGCACCCAACTGATCTTCAGCATCTTTTACTTTCACCAGCGTTTCTGGGT
GAGCAAAAACAGGAAGGCAAAATGCCGCAAAAAAGGGAATAAGGGCGACACGGAAATGTTGAATACTCAT
ACTCTTCCTTTTTCAATATTATTGAAGCATTTATCAGGGTTATTGTCTCATGAGCGGATACATATTTGAA
TGTATTTAGAAAAATAAACAAATAGGGGTTCCGCGCACATTTCCCCGAAAAGTGCCACCTAAATTGTAAG
CGTTAATATTTTGTTAAAATTCGCGTTAAATTTTTGTTAAATCAGCTCATTTTTTAACCAATAGGCCGAA
ATCGGCAAAATCCCTTATAAATCAAAAGAATAGACCGAGATAGGGT
[37 nt withheld, positions 2147-2183]
AAAGAACGTGGACTCCAACGTCAAAGG
[49 nt withheld, positions 2211-2259]
T
[91 nt withheld, positions 2261-2351]
G
[124 nt withheld, positions 2353-2476]
CGTCGGAGCTCATAACTTCGTATAGCATACATTATACGAAGTTATGCGGCCGCTCTAGAACTAGTGGCGA
AGAGCCTGCAGGTAACCACGCGTTGCATGCTCTTCGGTACCCGGGAAGTTCCTATACTATTTGAAGAATA
GGAACTTCTGCAGGAATTCGATATCGGTGAAGTTCCTATTCTCTAGAAAGTATAGGAACTTCAAAATGGG
ATCCCCAAAGAAGAAGCGTAAGGTGTCGATGGTGTCGAAGGGAGAAGAGGATAACATGGCTTCACTCCCA
GCTACACACGAACTCCACATCTTCGGATCGATCAACGGAGTGGATTTCGATATGGTCGGACAAGGTAAGT
TTAAACATATATATACTAACTAACCCTGATTATTTAAATTTTCAGGAACTGGAAACCCAAACGATGGATA
CGAGGAACTCAACCTCAAGTCGACAAAGGGAGATCTGCAATTCTCGCCATGGATTCTCGTGCCACACATC
GGATACGGATTCCACCAATACCTCCCATACCCAGGTAAGTTTAAACTGAGTTCTACTAACTAACGAGTAA
TATTTAAATTTTCAGATGGAATGTCACCATTCCAAGCTGCCATGGTGGATGGATCGGGATACCAAGTTCA
CCGAACAATGCAATTCGAGGATGGAGCCTCGCTCACAGTGAACTACCGATACACATACGAGGGATCGCAC
ATCAAGGTAAGTTTAAACAGTTCGGTACTAACTAACCATACATATTTAAATTTTCAGGGAGAGGCTCAAG
TTAAGGGAACAGGATTCCCAGCTGATGGACCAGTGATGACAAACTCACTCACAGCTGCTGATTGGTGCCG
ATCGAAAAAGACATACCCAAATGATAAGACAATCATCTCGACATTCAAGTGGTCGTACACTACTGGAAAC
GGAAAGCGATACCGATCGACAGCCCGAACAACATACACATTCGCTAAGCCAATGGCCGCCAACTACCTCA
AGGTAAGTTTAAACATGATTTTACTAACTAACTAATCTGATTTAAATTTTCAGAATCAACCAATGTACGT
GTTCCGAAAGACAGAACTCAAGCACTCAAAGACAGAGCTGAACTTCAAAGAGTGGCAAAAGGCCTTCACA
GATGTGATGGGAATGGATGAACTCTACAAGGCCTCCCGTCGTCGTAAGGCCAACCCAACCAAGCTCTCCG
AGAACGCCAAGAAGCTCGCCAAGTAGATCAACTGCTCTAATTCCATCTCGTTTCTCTCTTTTCTTTCAAT
CTCTTTACCCGTTTCTCTTCCCCTACGTCCCCCAAACCTACCACTGCACAGTAACACATACACATTCAAC
GTGTCACAATAAAAGCCCATCAACACCTTCTCTGTTGTTTTTTTTCTTCAAATGCATTTTTTTCACTTTG
TTTAATAATTTTTACGCATCGGATTTGTAGGATAGTGGAAATTTGTCCTTCAATGCTTCAATTGATTCGA
CACTTCTCAATATTTTTGATCAATAAACCATTGATTTTCTATTTAGAAGAAGATCACTGTAAATAACACC
AAAAACATCACAGCAAAAAAACTCCCACTCAATTATATTACTGTTTTTATTGAAACTAGAATAAATTTGA
AAATCTTCAAAGCATACACAATTAAAAAAAACGAAAAAAGAAAAAGTCCCGTTGATTCTCAAACTTAAAT
TTTTAAACTTGTCTGAACCATGTTGTAAGTTTGTAAAAGTTTCCCAGTTGTCCTCGAACAGGTCTAAAAA
TTGCGGTCATAAACTGAAACGTAACATATGATAAGGTATTTTGTGTGCGGTTTTTTCTATGATGTTTCAA
AAAAATTTATCAGAAGTAAAAAACATAAGAAGTGTACACAGAACATTGTGTAGATTTTGGGATAGAATTA
TTATTAATGGGGGGAGGGAGCACAATTTTTTTCGACTTTTTATTACGAATTAATTCTATTTTTGAATCTA
CACAATTTCATTGTTAGAGGTGACTTAAAAGAAGCTAAAAAACAAAGAAATTAAGAGAAGTTTTTTGATA
ATAACAAAAATAGGGGGTGGGAGCACAGGGAGAAAGAGCATGTAGGGATGTTGAAGAGTAATTGGACCCA
CTTTGTACAAGAAAGCTGGGTCTATTCCTTTGCCCTCGGACGAGTGCTGGGGCGTCGGTTTCCACTATCG
GCGAGTACTTCTACACAGCCATCGGTCCAGACGGCCGCGCTTCTGCGGGCGATTTGTGTACGCCCGACAG
TCCCGGCTCCGGATCGGACGATTGCGTCGCATCGACCCTGCGCCCAAGCTGCATCATCGAAATTGCCGTC
AACCAAGCTCTGATAGAGTTGGTCAAGACCAATGCGGAGCATATACGCCCGGAGCCGCGGCGATCCTGCA
AGCTCCGGATGCCTCCGCTCGAAGTAGCGCGTCTGCTGCTCCATACAAGCCAACCACGGCCTCCAGAAGA
AGATGTTGGCGACCTCGTATTGGGAATCCCCGAACATCGCCTCGCTCCAGTCAATGACCGCTGTTATGCG
GCCATTGTCCGTCAGGACATTGTTGGAGCCGAAATCCGCGTGCACGAGGTGCCGGACTTCGGGGCAGTCC
TCGGCCCAAAGCATCAGCTCATCGAGAGCCTGCGCGACGGACGCACTGACGGTGTCGTCCATCACAGTTT
GCCAGTGATACACATGGGGATCAGCAATCGCGCATATGAAATCACGCCATGTAGTGTATTGACCGATTCC
TTGCGGTCCGAATGGGCCGAACCCGCTCGTCTGGCTAAGATCGGCCGCAGCGATCGCATCCATGGCCTCC
GCGACCGGCTGCAGAACAGCGGGCAGTTCGGTTTCAGGCAGGTCTTGCAACGTGACACCCTGTGCACGGC
GGGAGATGCAATAGGTCAGGCTCTCGCTGAATTCCCCAATGTCAAGCACTTCCGGAATCGGGAGCGCGGC
CGATGCAAAGTGCCGATAAACATAACGATCTTTGTAGAAACCATCGGCGCAGCTATTTACCCGCAGGACA
TATCCACGCCCTCCTACATCGAAGCTGAAAGCACGAGATTCTTCGCCCTCCGAGAGCTGCATCAGGTCGG
AGACGCTGTCGAACTTTTCGATCAGAAACTTCTCGACAGACGTCGCGGTGAGTTCAGGCTTTTTCATGGA
GCCTGCTTTTTTGTACAAACTTGCGGCACCGCCTGACATATTACCTTAAAATTCAAAAATTAATTTCAGA
TCAGTCATAACCAAGAAAACAAAATAAACGTTAGGACAGAAAATTCAAATTAATTAAAAATTATGCTGAA
TAAGAAAATTACATGCAAAGCCTTATTTTCCTCATAGAAACAGTTGAATAACATATTTTTTAATTGAAAA
CATAGCAAAATTCGTGGTAAAATTTGTCAAAACCTTGGAAAAAATCGAAAAAAGAACATTTCCCGATGCA
TTTTCCTATTTCTCGTTGCCGACAACGTATAAACGTTGAATACTCAGTCAACGAATTTGGCTGCTGGCTT
GGACTCTCGCACGGAAGAGACGCGTGTGTAGATTTACGACGAAAGCAAAAATG
Features (pLannotate 1.2.2; 14 found; start..end, strand, type, name):
      3..88      -  CDS            lacI (fragment): lac repressor; lacI; The lac repressor binds to the lac operator to inhibit transcription in E. coli. This inhibition can be relieved by adding lactose or isopropyl-β-D-thiogalactopyranoside (IPTG).
    271..859     -  rep_origin     ori: high-copy-number ColE1/pMB1/pBR322/pUC origin of replication
   1030..1890    -  CDS            AmpR: β-lactamase; bla; confers resistance to ampicillin, carbenicillin, and related antibiotics
   1891..1995    -  promoter       AmpR promoter: bla
   2048..2476    -  rep_origin     f1 ori (sequence partly withheld): f1 bacteriophage origin of replication; arrow indicates direction of (+) strand synthesis
   2488..2521    +  protein_bind   loxP: Cre-mediated recombination occurs in the 8-bp core sequence (GCATACAT). Cre recombinase
   2522..2543    +  misc_feature   MCS (fragment): pBluescript multiple cloning site
   2624..2641    +  misc_feature   MCS (fragment): pBluescript multiple cloning site
   2645..2678    +  protein_bind   FRT (minimal): supports FLP-mediated excision but not integration (Turan and Bode, 2011) FLP recombinase from the Saccharomyces cerevisiae 2μ plasmid
   2715..3626    +  CDS            mNeonGreen: mNeonGreen is a basic (constitutively fluorescent) green/yellow fluorescent protein published in 2013, derived from Branchiostoma lanceolatum. It is reported to be a very rapidly-maturing monomer with moderate acid sensitivity.
   3630..3689    +  CDS            EGL-13 NLS (fragment): nuclear localization signal from the C. elegans EGL-13 transcription factor (Lyssenko et al., 2007)
   4574..4594    +  protein_bind   attB2: mutant version of attB; core recombination site for the Gateway® BP reaction BP Clonase™
   4598..5623    -  CDS            HygR: aminoglycoside phosphotransferase from E. coli; aph(4)-Ia; confers resistance to hygromycin
   5629..5649    -  protein_bind   attB1: mutant version of attB; core recombination site for the Gateway® BP reaction BP Clonase™
