[The description below was written by a language model from this plasmid's Addgene catalogue record and pLannotate feature annotations shown in this document.]
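Description:
pHygG2 is an empty-backbone integration vector for generating single-copy transgenes in C. elegans by recombination-mediated cassette exchange (RMCE) combined with drug selection. It is built on pBluescript II SK(+), from which a SapI site was removed, and it is propagated in E. coli as a high-copy plasmid through the ColE1/pUC-type origin with ampicillin selection (AmpR and its bla promoter). The f1 phage origin of the parent vector is also retained. The sequenced plasmid is about 6 kb.

The worm-specific portion was assembled by multi-insert Golden Gate cloning. According to the record it comprises a loxP site, a multiple cloning site, FRT3 and FRT sites, an rps-0 promoter driving a hygromycin resistance gene with the unc-54 3' UTR, and a nuclear-localised mNeonGreen coding sequence with the myo-2 3' UTR. The feature table places loxP immediately upstream of MCS fragments, where a gene of interest would be inserted by restriction cloning. These are followed by one annotated minimal FRT and then the mNeonGreen ORF fused to an EGL-13 nuclear localisation signal. HygR lies further downstream in the opposite orientation, flanked by short attB1 and attB2 sequences. The automated annotation does not call the second FRT-type site, the rps-0 promoter or the 3' UTRs, and the record names no promoter for nls-mNG.

The heterologous recombinase target sites are the elements that allow the cassette to be exchanged into a compatible genomic landing site. Hygromycin resistance selects for integrants, and the nuclear green fluorescence serves as a visible mark of the insertion. The record does not describe the landing-site strains or the exact order of recombination steps.
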