Addgene plasmid #200066: pHygG2
Purpose: (Empty Backbone) hygR selection nls-mNG marked rapid RMCE integration vector
Depositing lab: Michael Nonet. Depositing organization: Washington University in Saint Louis. Publication: Rapid generation of C. elegans single-copy transgenes combining RMCE and drug selection. Nonet ML. Genetics. 2023 Apr 20:iyad072. doi: 10.1093/genetics/iyad072. PubMed 37079426.
Backbone
  Vector backbone: pBluescript II SK (+)
  Backbone manufacturer: Stratagene Cloning Systems
  Modifications to backbone: 1) Removal of SapI site in pBluescript II SK (+), 2) Addition of a loxP site, MCS, FRT3 site, FRT site, rps-0 promoter, hygromycin resistance gene, unc-54 3' UTR, nls-mNG fluorescent protein and myo-2 3' UTR all via multi-insert Golden Gate Assembly.
  Vector type: Worm Expression ; Recombination Mediated Cassette Exchange
  Selectable markers: Hygromycin
Growth in bacteria
  Bacterial resistance: Ampicillin, 100 μg/mL
  Growth temperature: 37°C
  Growth strain: DH5alpha
  Copy number: High Copy
Gene/Insert
  Cloning method: Restriction Enzyme
Terms and licenses: Academic/Nonprofit Terms; Industry Terms: Not Available to Industry
How to cite: pHygG2 was a gift from Michael Nonet (Addgene plasmid # 200066 ; http://n2t.net/addgene:200066 ; RRID:Addgene_200066)
